>Addgene plasmid #62374 | pET-Cas9-6xHis | addgene full sequence | sequence record 189236 | Addgene NGS Result
GGGGAATTGTGAGCGGATAACAATTCCCCTCTAGAAATAATTTTGTTTAACTTTAAGAAGGAGATATACC
ATGGATAAGAAATACTCAATAGGCTTAGATATCGGCACAAATAGCGTCGGATGGGCGGTGATCACTGATG
AATATAAGGTTCCGTCTAAAAAGTTCAAGGTTCTGGGAAATACAGACCGCCACAGTATCAAAAAAAATCT
TATAGGGGCTCTTTTATTTGACAGTGGAGAGACAGCGGAAGCGACTCGTCTCAAACGGACAGCTCGTAGA
AGGTATACACGTCGGAAGAATCGTATTTGTTATCTACAGGAGATTTTTTCAAATGAGATGGCGAAAGTAG
ATGATAGTTTCTTTCATCGACTTGAAGAGTCTTTTTTGGTGGAAGAAGACAAGAAGCATGAACGTCATCC
TATTTTTGGAAATATAGTAGATGAAGTTGCTTATCATGAGAAATATCCAACTATCTATCATCTGCGAAAA
AAATTGGTAGATTCTACTGATAAAGCGGATTTGCGCTTAATCTATTTGGCCTTAGCGCATATGATTAAGT
TTCGTGGTCATTTTTTGATTGAGGGAGATTTAAATCCTGATAATAGTGATGTGGACAAACTATTTATCCA
GTTGGTACAAACCTACAATCAATTATTTGAAGAAAACCCTATTAACGCAAGTGGAGTAGATGCTAAAGCG
ATTCTTTCTGCACGATTGAGTAAATCAAGACGATTAGAAAATCTCATTGCTCAGCTCCCCGGTGAGAAGA
AAAATGGCTTATTTGGGAATCTCATTGCTTTGTCATTGGGTTTGACCCCTAATTTTAAATCAAATTTTGA
TTTGGCAGAAGATGCTAAATTACAGCTTTCAAAAGATACTTACGATGATGATTTAGATAATTTATTGGCG
CAAATTGGAGATCAATATGCTGATTTGTTTTTGGCAGCTAAGAATTTATCAGATGCTATTTTACTTTCAG
ATATCCTAAGAGTAAATACTGAAATAACTAAGGCTCCCCTATCAGCTTCAATGATTAAACGCTACGATGA
ACATCATCAAGACTTGACTCTTTTAAAAGCTTTAGTTCGACAACAACTTCCAGAAAAGTATAAAGAAATC
TTTTTTGATCAATCAAAAAACGGATATGCAGGTTATATTGATGGGGGAGCTAGCCAAGAAGAATTTTATA
AATTTATCAAACCAATTTTAGAAAAAATGGATGGTACTGAGGAATTATTGGTGAAACTAAATCGTGAAGA
TTTGCTGCGCAAGCAACGGACCTTTGACAACGGCTCTATTCCCCATCAAATTCACTTGGGTGAGCTGCAT
GCTATTTTGAGAAGACAAGAAGACTTTTATCCATTTTTAAAAGACAATCGTGAGAAGATTGAAAAAATCT
TGACTTTTCGAATTCCTTATTATGTTGGTCCATTGGCGCGTGGCAATAGTCGTTTTGCATGGATGACTCG
GAAGTCTGAAGAAACAATTACCCCATGGAATTTTGAAGAAGTTGTCGATAAAGGTGCTTCAGCTCAATCA
TTTATTGAACGCATGACAAACTTTGATAAAAATCTTCCAAATGAAAAAGTACTACCAAAACATAGTTTGC
TTTATGAGTATTTTACGGTTTATAACGAATTGACAAAGGTCAAATATGTTACTGAAGGAATGCGAAAACC
AGCATTTCTTTCAGGTGAACAGAAGAAAGCCATTGTTGATTTACTCTTCAAAACAAATCGAAAAGTAACC
GTTAAGCAATTAAAAGAAGATTATTTCAAAAAAATAGAATGTTTTGATAGTGTTGAAATTTCAGGAGTTG
AAGATAGATTTAATGCTTCATTAGGTACCTACCATGATTTGCTAAAAATTATTAAAGATAAAGATTTTTT
GGATAATGAAGAAAATGAAGATATCTTAGAGGATATTGTTTTAACATTGACCTTATTTGAAGATAGGGAG
ATGATTGAGGAAAGACTTAAAACATATGCTCACCTCTTTGATGATAAGGTGATGAAACAGCTTAAACGTC
GCCGTTATACTGGTTGGGGACGTTTGTCTCGAAAATTGATTAATGGTATTAGGGATAAGCAATCTGGCAA
AACAATATTAGATTTTTTGAAATCAGATGGTTTTGCCAATCGCAATTTTATGCAGCTGATCCATGATGAT
AGTTTGACATTTAAAGAAGACATTCAAAAAGCACAAGTGTCTGGACAAGGCGATAGTTTACATGAACATA
TTGCAAATTTAGCTGGTAGCCCTGCTATTAAAAAAGGTATTTTACAGACTGTAAAAGTTGTTGATGAATT
GGTCAAAGTAATGGGGCGGCATAAGCCAGAAAATATCGTTATTGAAATGGCACGTGAAAATCAGACAACT
CAAAAGGGCCAGAAAAATTCGCGAGAGCGTATGAAACGAATCGAAGAAGGTATCAAAGAATTAGGAAGTC
AGATTCTTAAAGAGCATCCTGTTGAAAATACTCAATTGCAAAATGAAAAGCTCTATCTCTATTATCTCCA
AAATGGAAGAGACATGTATGTGGACCAAGAATTAGATATTAATCGTTTAAGTGATTATGATGTCGATCAC
ATTGTTCCACAAAGTTTCCTTAAAGACGATTCAATAGACAATAAGGTCTTAACGCGTTCTGATAAAAATC
GTGGTAAATCGGATAACGTTCCAAGTGAAGAAGTAGTCAAAAAGATGAAAAACTATTGGAGACAACTTCT
AAACGCCAAGTTAATCACTCAACGTAAGTTTGATAATTTAACGAAAGCTGAACGTGGAGGTTTGAGTGAA
CTTGATAAAGCTGGTTTTATCAAACGCCAATTGGTTGAAACTCGCCAAATCACTAAGCATGTGGCACAAA
TTTTGGATAGTCGCATGAATACTAAATACGATGAAAATGATAAACTTATTCGAGAGGTTAAAGTGATTAC
CTTAAAATCTAAATTAGTTTCTGACTTCCGAAAAGATTTCCAATTCTATAAAGTACGTGAGATTAACAAT
TACCATCATGCCCATGATGCGTATCTAAATGCCGTCGTTGGAACTGCTTTGATTAAGAAATATCCAAAAC
TTGAATCGGAGTTTGTCTATGGTGATTATAAAGTTTATGATGTTCGTAAAATGATTGCTAAGTCTGAGCA
AGAAATAGGCAAAGCAACCGCAAAATATTTCTTTTACTCTAATATCATGAACTTCTTCAAAACAGAAATT
ACACTTGCAAATGGAGAGATTCGCAAACGCCCTCTAATCGAAACTAATGGGGAAACTGGAGAAATTGTCT
GGGATAAAGGGCGAGATTTTGCCACAGTGCGCAAAGTATTGTCCATGCCCCAAGTCAATATTGTCAAGAA
AACAGAAGTACAGACAGGCGGATTCTCCAAGGAGTCAATTTTACCAAAAAGAAATTCGGACAAGCTTATT
GCTCGTAAAAAAGACTGGGATCCAAAAAAATATGGTGGTTTTGATAGTCCAACGGTAGCTTATTCAGTCC
TAGTGGTTGCTAAGGTGGAAAAAGGGAAATCGAAGAAGTTAAAATCCGTTAAAGAGTTACTAGGGATCAC
AATTATGGAAAGAAGTTCCTTTGAAAAAAATCCGATTGACTTTTTAGAAGCTAAAGGATATAAGGAAGTT
AAAAAAGACTTAATCATTAAACTACCTAAATATAGTCTTTTTGAGTTAGAAAACGGTCGTAAACGGATGC
TGGCTAGTGCCGGAGAATTACAAAAAGGAAATGAGCTGGCTCTGCCAAGCAAATATGTGAATTTTTTATA
TTTAGCTAGTCATTATGAAAAGTTGAAGGGTAGTCCAGAAGATAACGAACAAAAACAATTGTTTGTGGAG
CAGCATAAGCATTATTTAGATGAGATTATTGAGCAAATCAGTGAATTTTCTAAGCGTGTTATTTTAGCAG
ATGCCAATTTAGATAAAGTTCTTAGTGCATATAACAAACATAGAGACAAACCAATACGTGAACAAGCAGA
AAATATTATTCATTTATTTACGTTGACGAATCTTGGAGCTCCCGCTGCTTTTAAATATTTTGATACAACA
ATTGATCGTAAACGATATACGTCTACAAAAGAAGTTTTAGATGCCACTCTTATCCATCAATCCATCACTG
GTCTTTATGAAACACGCATTGATTTGAGTCAGCTAGGAGGTGACCATCACCACCACCATCACTAATGATA
ATTTGAACGCCAGCACATGGACTCGTCTACTAGCGCAGCTTAATTAACCTAGGCTGCTGCCACCGCTGAG
CAATAACTAGCATAACCCCTTGGGGCCTCTAAACGGGTCTTGAGGGGTTTTTTGCTGAAAGGAGGAACTA
TATCCGGATTGGCGAATGGG
[124 nt withheld, positions 4361-4484]
C
[91 nt withheld, positions 4486-4576]
A
[49 nt withheld, positions 4578-4626]
CCTTTGACGTTGGAGTCCACGTTCTTT
[37 nt withheld, positions 4654-4690]
ACCCTATCTCGGTCTATTCTTTTGATTTATAAGGGATTTTGCCGATTTCGGCCTATTGGTTAAAAAATGA
GCTGATTTAACAAAAATTTAACGCGAATTTTAACAAAATATTAACGTTTACAATTTCTGGCGGCACGATG
GCATGAGATTATCAAAAAGGATCTTCACCTAGATCCTTTTAAATTAAAAATGAAGTTTTAAATCAATCTA
AAGTATATATGAGTAAACTTGGTCTGACAGTTACCAATGCTTAATCAGTGAGGCACCTATCTCAGCGATC
TGTCTATTTCGTTCATCCATAGTTGCCTGACTCCCCGTCGTGTAGATAACTACGATACGGGAGGGCTTAC
CATCTGGCCCCAGTGCTGCAATGATACCGCGAGACCCACGCTCACCGGCTCCAGATTTATCAGCAATAAA
CCAGCCAGCCGGAAGGGCCGAGCGCAGAAGTGGTCCTGCAACTTTATCCGCCTCCATCCAGTCTATTAAT
TGTTGCCGGGAAGCTAGAGTAAGTAGTTCGCCAGTTAATAGTTTGCGCAACGTTGTTGCCATTGCTACAG
GCATCGTGGTGTCACGCTCGTCGTTTGGTATGGCTTCATTCAGCTCCGGTTCCCAACGATCAAGGCGAGT
TACATGATCCCCCATGTTGTGCAAAAAAGCGGTTAGCTCCTTCGGTCCTCCGATCGTTGTCAGAAGTAAG
TTGGCCGCAGTGTTATCACTCATGGTTATGGCAGCACTGCATAATTCTCTTACTGTCATGCCATCCGTAA
GATGCTTTTCTGTGACTGGTGAGTACTCAACCAAGTCATTCTGAGAATAGTGTATGCGGCGACCGAGTTG
CTCTTGCCCGGCGTCAATACGGGATAATACCGCGCCACATAGCAGAACTTTAAAAGTGCTCATCATTGGA
AAACGTTCTTCGGGGCGAAAACTCTCAAGGATCTTACCGCTGTTGAGATCCAGTTCGATGTAACCCACTC
GTGCACCCAACTGATCTTCAGCATCTTTTACTTTCACCAGCGTTTCTGGGTGAGCAAAAACAGGAAGGCA
AAATGCCGCAAAAAAGGGAATAAGGGCGACACGGAAATGTTGAATACTCATACTCTTCCTTTTTCAATCA
TGATTGAAGCATTTATCAGGGTTATTGTCTCATGAGCGGATACATATTTGAATGTATTTAGAAAAATAAA
CAAATAGGTCATGACCAAAATCCCTTAACGTGAGTTTTCGTTCCACTGAGCGTCAGACCCCGTAGAAAAG
ATCAAAGGATCTTCTTGAGATCCTTTTTTTCTGCGCGTAATCTGCTGCTTGCAAACAAAAAAACCACCGC
TACCAGCGGTGGTTTGTTTGCCGGATCAAGAGCTACCAACTCTTTTTCCGAAGGTAACTGGCTTCAGCAG
AGCGCAGATACCAAATACTGTCCTTCTAGTGTAGCCGTAGTTAGGCCACCACTTCAAGAACTCTGTAGCA
CCGCCTACATACCTCGCTCTGCTAATCCTGTTACCAGTGGCTGCTGCCAGTGGCGATAAGTCGTGTCTTA
CCGGGTTGGACTCAAGACGATAGTTACCGGATAAGGCGCAGCGGTCGGGCTGAACGGGGGGTTCGTGCAC
ACAGCCCAGCTTGGAGCGAACGACCTACACCGAACTGAGATACCTACAGCGTGAGCTATGAGAAAGCGCC
ACGCTTCCCGAAGGGAGAAAGGCGGACAGGTATCCGGTAAGCGGCAGGGTCGGAACAGGAGAGCGCACGA
GGGAGCTCCCAGGGGGAAACGCCTGGTATCTTTATAGTCCTGTCGGGTTTCGCCACCTCTGACTTGAGCG
TCGATTTTTGTGATGCTCGTCAGGGGGGCGGAGCCTATGGAAAAACGCCAGCAACGCGGCCTTTTTACGG
TTCCTGGCCTTTTGCTGGCCTTTTGCTCACATGTTCTTTCCTGCGTTATCCCCTGATTCTGTGGATAACC
GTATTACCGCCTTTGAGTGAGCTGATACCGCTCGCCGCAGCCGAACGACCGAGCGCAGCGAGTCAGTGAG
CGAGGAAGCGGAAGAGCGCCTGATGCGGTATTTTCTCCTTACGCATCTGTGCGGTATTTCACACCGCAAT
GGTGCACTCTCAGTACAATCTGCTCTGATGCCGCATAGTTAAGCCAGTATACACTCCGCTATCGCTACGT
GACTGGGTCATGGCTGCGCCCCGACACCCGCCAACACCCGCTGACGCGCCCTGACGGGCTTGTCTGCTCC
CGGCATCCGCTTACAGACAAGCTGTGACCGTCTCCGGGAGCTGCATGTGTCAGAGGTTTTCACCGTCATC
ACCGAAACGCGCGAGGCAGCTGCGGTAAAGCTCATCAGCGTGGTCGTGAAGCGATTCACAGATGTCTGCC
TGTTCATCCGCGTCCAGCTCGTTGAGTTTCTCCAGAAGCGTTAATGTCTGGCTTCTGATAAAGCGGGCCA
TGTTAAGGGCGGTTTTTTCCTGTTTGGTCACTGATGCCTCCGTGTAAGGGGGATTTCTGTTCATGGGGGT
AATGATACCGATGAAACGAGAGAGGATGCTCACGATACGGGTTACTGATGATGAACATGCCCGGTTACTG
GAACGTTGTGAGGGTAAACAACTGGCGGTATGGATGCGGCGGGACCAGAGAAAAATCACTCAGGGTCAAT
GCCAGCGCTTCGTTAATACAGATGTAGGTGTTCCACAGGGTAGCCAGCAGCATCCTGCGATGCAGATCCG
GAACATAATGGTGCAGGGCGCTGACTTCCGCGTTTCCAGACTTTACGAAACACGGAAACCGAAGACCATT
CATGTTGTTGCTCAGGTCGCAGACGTTTTGCAGCAGCAGTCGCTTCACGTTCGCTCGCGTATCGGTGATT
CATTCTGCTAACCAGTAAGGCAACCCCGCCAGCCTAGCCGGGTCCTCAACGACAGGAGCACGATCATGCT
AGTCATGCCCCGCGCCCACCGGAAGGAGCTGACTGGGTTGAAGGCTCTCAAGGGCATCGGTCGAGATCCC
GGTGCCTAATGAGTGAGCTAACTTACATTAATTGCGTTGCGCTCACTGCCCGCTTTCCAGTCGGGAAACC
TGTCGTGCCAGCTGCATTAATGAATCGGCCAACGCGCGGGGAGAGGCGGTTTGCGTATTGGGCGCCAGGG
TGGTTTTTCTTTTCACCAGTGAGACGGGCAACAGCTGATTGCCCTTCACCGCCTGGCCCTGAGAGAGTTG
CAGCAAGCGGTCCACGCTGGTTTGCCCCAGCAGGCGAAAATCCTGTTTGATGGTGGTTAACGGCGGGATA
TAACATGAGCTGTCTTCGGTATCGTCGTATCCCACTACCGAGATGTCCGCACCAACGCGCAGCCCGGACT
CGGTAATGGCGCGCATTGCGCCCAGCGCCATCTGATCGTTGGCAACCAGCATCGCAGTGGGAACGATGCC
CTCATTCAGCATTTGCATGGTTTGTTGAAAACCGGACATGGCACTCCAGTCGCCTTCCCGTTCCGCTATC
GGCTGAATTTGATTGCGAGTGAGATATTTATGCCAGCCAGCCAGACGCAGACGCGCCGAGACAGAACTTA
ATGGGCCCGCTAACAGCGCGATTTGCTGGTGACCCAATGCGACCAGATGCTCCACGCCCAGTCGCGTACC
GTCTTCATGGGAGAAAATAATACTGTTGATGGGTGTCTGGTCAGAGACATCAAGAAATAACGCCGGAACA
TTAGTGCAGGCAGCTTCCACAGCAATGGCATCCTGGTCATCCAGCGGATAGTTAATGATCAGCCCACTGA
CGCGTTGCGCGAGAAGATTGTGCACCGCCGCTTTACAGGCTTCGACGCCGCTTCGTTCTACCATCGACAC
CACCACGCTGGCACCCAGTTGATCGGCGCGAGATTTAATCGCCGCGACAATTTGCGACGGCGCGTGCAGG
GCCAGACTGGAGGTGGCAACGCCAATCAGCAACGACTGTTTGCCCGCCAGTTGTTGTGCCACGCGGTTGG
GAATGTAATTCAGCTCCGCCATCGCCGCTTCCACTTTTTCCCGCGTTTTCGCAGAAACGTGGCTGGCCTG
GTTCACCACGCGGGAAACGGTCTGATAAGAGACACCGGCATACTCTGCGACATCGTATAACGTTACTGGT
TTCACATTCACCACCCTGAATTGACTCTCTTCCGGGCGCTATCATGCCATACCGCGAAAGGTTTTGCGCC
ATTCGATGGTGTCCGGGATCTCGACGCTCTCCCTTATGCGACTCCTGCATTAGGAAGCAGCCCAGTAGTA
GGTTGAGGCCGTTGAGCACCGCCGCCGCAAGGAATGGTGCATGCAAGGAGATGGCGCCCAACAGTCCCCC
GGCCACGGGGCCTGCCACCATACCCACGCCGAAACAAGCGCTCATGAGCCCGAAGTGGCGAGCCCGATCT
TCCCCATCGGTGATGTCGGCGATATAGGCGCCAGCAACCGCACCTGTGGCGCCGGTGATGCCGGCCACGA
TGCGTCCGGCGTAGAGGATCGAGATCGATCTCGATCCCGCGAAATTAATACGACTCACTATA
Features (pLannotate 1.2.2; 19 found; start..end, strand, type, name):
      3..27      +  protein_bind   lac operator: The lac repressor binds to the lac operator to inhibit transcription in E. coli. This inhibition can be relieved by adding lactose or isopropyl-β-D-thiogalactopyranoside (IPTG). lac repressor encoded by lacI
     42..64      +  RBS            RBS: efficient ribosome binding site from bacteriophage T7 gene 10 (Olins and Rangwala, 1989)
     71..4174    +  CDS            cas9: CAS9_STRP1 - Also known as csn1 From Streptococcus pyogenes serotype M1.
   4200..4222    +  CDS            S-Tag (fragment): affinity and epitope tag derived from pancreatic ribonuclease A
   4252..4269    +  CDS            SET1 (fragment): solubility-enhancement tag derived from T7 phage gene 10B
   4277..4324    +  terminator     T7 terminator: transcription terminator for bacteriophage T7 RNA polymerase
   4361..4816    +  rep_origin     f1 ori (sequence partly withheld): f1 bacteriophage origin of replication; arrow indicates direction of (+) strand synthesis
   4931..5791    -  CDS            AmpR: β-lactamase; bla; confers resistance to ampicillin, carbenicillin, and related antibiotics
   5792..5884    -  promoter       AmpR promoter: bla
   5965..6553    +  rep_origin     ori: high-copy-number ColE1/pMB1/pBR322/pUC origin of replication
   6739..6878    -  misc_feature   bom: basis of mobility region from pBR322
   6980..7171    -  CDS            rop: Rop protein, which maintains plasmids at low copy number; rop
   7188..7568    +  CDS            YPB1_ECOLX: Protein predicted: Swiss-Prot protein existence level 4. From Escherichia coli.
   7630..7694    -  CDS            TcR (fragment): tetracycline efflux protein; tet; confers resistance to tetracycline
   7709..7730    -  protein_bind   CAP binding site: CAP binding activates transcription in the presence of cAMP. E. coli catabolite activator protein
   7743..8825    -  CDS            lacI: lac repressor; lacI; The lac repressor binds to the lac operator to inhibit transcription in E. coli. This inhibition can be relieved by adding lactose or isopropyl-β-D-thiogalactopyranoside (IPTG).
   8826..8903    -  promoter       lacI promoter: lacI
   8911..9190    -  CDS            TcR (fragment): tetracycline efflux protein; tet; confers resistance to tetracycline
   9216..2       +  promoter       T7 promoter (across the origin): promoter for bacteriophage T7 RNA polymerase
