[The description below was written by a language model from this plasmid's Addgene catalogue record and pLannotate feature annotations shown in this document.]
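Description:
pET-Cas9-6xHis is a bacterial expression plasmid built on the Novagen pET29 backbone for producing Streptococcus pyogenes Cas9 with a C-terminal hexahistidine tag in E. coli. It is propagated through a ColE1/pMB1-type origin and selected with ampicillin via the β-lactamase gene and its native promoter. The catalogue lists it as high copy, although the annotated backbone also retains the rop gene and the pBR322 bom region, elements normally associated with lower-copy pBR322-style replicons. An f1 phage origin is also present. Short tetracycline-resistance fragments and a predicted E. coli open reading frame appear to be non-functional backbone remnants. The catalogue gives a total size of about 9.27 kb, while the sequenced record is 9,232 nt.

The expression cassette follows the standard pET design. A T7 promoter immediately followed by a lac operator drives the Cas9 coding sequence, which is preceded by the efficient T7 gene 10 ribosome binding site and followed by the T7 terminator. A plasmid-borne lacI gene with its own promoter supplies lac repressor, so transcription stays low until IPTG is added in a host that provides T7 RNA polymerase, such as a DE3 lysogen. The 6xHis tag, contributed by the backbone, is not annotated as a separate feature. The automated annotation instead marks a short S-Tag fragment and a short hit labelled as a solubility tag between the Cas9 reading frame and the terminator, and these partial matches should be interpreted cautiously. The Cas9 gene was amplified from an earlier Cas9 expression plasmid and inserted by Gibson assembly. The construct is used to make purified recombinant Cas9, and the associated work concerns cationic lipid-mediated delivery of genome-editing proteins in vitro and in vivo.
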