Addgene plasmid #62374: pET-Cas9-6xHis
Purpose: Expression of Cas9-6xHis in bacterial cells
Depositing lab: David Liu. Depositing organization: Harvard University. Publication: Cationic lipid-mediated delivery of proteins enables efficient protein-based genome editing in vitro and in vivo. Zuris JA, Thompson DB, Shu Y, Guilinger JP, Bessen JL, Hu JH, Maeder ML, Joung JK, Chen ZY, Liu DR. Nat Biotechnol. 2015 Jan;33(1):73-80. doi: 10.1038/nbt.3081. Epub 2014 Oct 30. PubMed 25357182.
Backbone
  Vector backbone: pET29
  Backbone manufacturer: Novagen
  Backbone size w/o insert (bp): 5161
  Total vector size (bp): 9265
  Vector type: Bacterial Expression
Growth in bacteria
  Bacterial resistance: Ampicillin, 100 μg/mL
  Growth temperature: 37°C
  Growth strain: Mach1
  Growth instructions: For protein expression, transform into BL21 Star (DE3) cells. Induce at 0.6 OD with 0.5 mM IPTG final concentration. Growing overnight (16 hours) at 20-25 C.
  Copy number: High Copy
Gene/Insert
  Gene/Insert name: Cas9_6xHis (alt name: s. pyogenes Cas9 with C-terminal his tag)
  Species: S. pyogenes
  Insert size (bp): 4132
  Promoter: T7
  Tag / fusion protein: 6xHis tag (C terminal on backbone)
  Cloning method: Gibson Cloning
  Sequencing primers: 5′ T7 promoter; 3′ T7 terminator
Resource information
  A portion of this plasmid was derived from a plasmid made by: pMJ806 served as template for Cas9 gene. This was reported in Pattanayak et. al. Nature Biotechnology 2013.
Terms and licenses: Academic/Nonprofit Terms; Industry Terms: Not Available to Industry
Depositor comments: Alternative plasmid name: pJAZ0004
How to cite: pET-Cas9-6xHis was a gift from David Liu (Addgene plasmid # 62374 ; http://n2t.net/addgene:62374 ; RRID:Addgene_62374)
