>Addgene plasmid #62374 | pET-Cas9-6xHis | addgene partial sequence | sequence record 111884 | pBRrevBam 5'-GGTGATGTCGGCGATATAGG-3'
GCCGGCCACGATGCGTCCGGCGTAGAGGATCGAGATCGATCTCGATCCCGCGAAATTAATACGACTCACT
ATAGGGGAATTGTGAGCGGATAACAATTCCCCTCTAGAAATAATTTTGTTTAACTTTAAGAAGGAGATAT
ACCATGGATAAGAAATACTCAATAGGCTTAGATATCGGCACAAATAGCGTCGGATGGGCGGTGATCACTG
ATGAATATAAGGTTCCGTCTAAAAAGTTCAAGGTTCTGGGAAATACAGACCGCCACAGTATCAAAAAAAA
TCTTATAGGGGCTCTTTTATTTGACAGTGGAGAGACAGCGGAAGCGACTCGTCTCAAACGGACAGCTCGT
AGAAGGTATACACGTCGGAAGAATCGTATTTGTTATCTACAGGAGATTTTTTCAAATGAGATGGCGAAAG
TAGATGATAGTTTCTTTCATCGACTTGAAGAGTCTTTTTTGGTGGAAGAAGACAAGAAGCATGAACGTCA
TCCTATTTTTGGAAATATAGTAGATGAAGTTGCTTATCATGAGAAATATCCAACTATCTATCATCTGCGA
AAAAAATTGGTAGATTCTACTGATAAAGCGGATTTGCGCTTAATCTATTTGGCCTTAGCGCATATGATTA
AGTTTCGTGGTCATTTTTTGATTGAGGGAGATTTAAATCCTGATAATAGTGATGTGGACAAACTATTTAT
CCAGTTGGTACAAACCTACAATCAATTATTTGAAGAAAACCCTATTAACGCAAGTGGAGTAGATGCTAAA
GCGATTCTTTCTGCACGATTGAGTAAATCAAGACGATTAGAAAATCTCATTGCTCAGCTCC
