>Addgene plasmid #62374 | pET-Cas9-6xHis | addgene partial sequence | sequence record 111977 | T7term 5'-GCTAGTTATTGCTCAGCGG-3'
GTAGACGAGTCCATGTGCTGGCGTTCAAATTATCATTAGTGATGGTGGTGGTGATGGTCACCTCCTAGCT
GACTCAAATCAATGCGTGTTTCATAAAGACCAGTGATGGATTGATGGATAAGAGTGGCATCTAAAACTTC
TTTTGTAGACGTATATCGTTTACGATCAATTGTTGTATCAAAATATTTAAAAGCAGCGGGAGCTCCAAGA
TTCGTCAACGTAAATAAATGAATAATATTTTCTGCTTGTTCACGTATTGGTTTGTCTCTATGTTTGTTAT
ATGCACTAAGAACTTTATCTAAATTGGCATCTGCTAAAATAACACGCTTAGAAAATTCACTGATTTGCTC
AATAATCTCATCTAAATAATGCTTATGCTGCTCCACAAACAATTGTTTTTGTTCGTTATCTTCTGGACTA
CCCTTCAACTTTTCATAATGACTAGCTAAATATAAAAAATTCACATATTTGCTTGGCAGAGCCAGCTCAT
TTCCTTTTTGTAATTCTCCGGCACTAGCCAGCATCCGTTTACGACCGTTTTCTAACTCAAAAAGACTATA
TTTAGGTAGTTTAATGATTAAGTCTTTTTTAACTTCCTTATATCCTTTAGCTTCTAAAAAGTCAATCGGA
TTTTTTTCAAAGGAACTTCTTTCCATAATTGTGATCCCTAGTAACTCTTTAACGGATTTTAACTTCTTCG
ATTTCCCTTTTTCCACCTTAGCAACCACTAGGACTGAATAAGCTACCGTTGGACTATCAAAACCACCATA
TTTTTTTGGATCCCAGTCTTTTTTACGAGCAATAAGCTTGTCCGAATTTCTTTT
